Addgene plasmid #147209: pAc5.1A-DmXRN1-P1339AP1342A-dsRNAres-V5His6_P
Purpose: Insect Expression of DmXRN1-P1339AP1342A-dsRNAres
Depositing lab: Elisa Izaurralde. Depositing organization: Max Planck Institute for Developmental Biology. Publication: A direct interaction between DCP1 and XRN1 couples mRNA decapping to 5' exonucleolytic degradation. Braun JE, Truffault V, Boland A, Huntzinger E, Chang CT, Haas G, Weichenrieder O, Coles M, Izaurralde E. Nat Struct Mol Biol. 2012 Dec;19(12):1324-31. doi: 10.1038/nsmb.2413. Epub 2012 Nov 11. PubMed 23142987.
Backbone
  Vector backbone: Unknown
  Vector type: Insect Expression
Growth in bacteria
  Bacterial resistance: Ampicillin, 100 μg/mL
  Growth temperature: 37°C
  Growth strain: DH5alpha
  Copy number: Low Copy
Gene/Insert
  Gene/Insert name: DmXRN1-P1339AP1342A-dsRNAres (alt name: pacman)
  Species: D. melanogaster (fly)
  Mutation: one silent mtuation compared to the sequence given by NCBI:NM_078684 variant A
  Entrez Gene: pcm (a.k.a. Dmel_CG3291, CG3291, DmXrn1, Dmel\CG3291, Pcm, XRN1, XRN1/pcm, Xrn1, Xrn1p)
  Cloning method: Unknown
Terms and licenses: Academic/Nonprofit Terms; Industry Terms: Not Available to Industry
Depositor comments: Plasmids from this collection were made available to the research community and donated after the lab closed. Please note that the sequence provided by the depositing laboratory may be theoretical/predicted or based on Sanger sequencing results. There may be discrepancies between sequencing results obtained by Addgene and the depositor sequence. If an Addgene verified sequence is not available, please contact before placing your order to request that our lab fully sequence the plasmid.
How to cite: pAc5.1A-DmXRN1-P1339AP1342A-dsRNAres-V5His6_P was a gift from Elisa Izaurralde (Addgene plasmid # 147209 ; http://n2t.net/addgene:147209 ; RRID:Addgene_147209)
