[The description below was written by a language model from this plasmid's Addgene catalogue record and pLannotate feature annotations shown in this document.]
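Description:
pAc5.1A-DmXRN1-P1339AP1342A-dsRNAres-V5His6_P is an insect-cell expression plasmid of about 10.2 kb carrying the Drosophila melanogaster 5'-to-3' exoribonuclease XRN1 (gene pacman, pcm). The catalogue lists the backbone as unknown, but the construct name and the annotated parts fit a pAc5.1-type vector. A roughly 2.5 kb Drosophila actin 5C promoter provides strong constitutive transcription in fly cell lines. A V5 epitope lies downstream of the insert region, and an SV40 polyadenylation signal terminates the transcript. The name also indicates a His6 tag following V5, although the feature table does not annotate it. The XRN1 coding sequence itself is not annotated either; it presumably occupies the large unannotated stretch between the promoter and the V5 tag. Propagation in E. coli relies on a ColE1/pUC-type origin and ampicillin selection through β-lactamase under its own promoter. The catalogue describes the plasmid as low copy, even though the origin is annotated as a high-copy type. The short hits to KA2, SV40 large T antigen and a tetracycline resistance fragment are probably incidental matches or backbone remnants rather than functional elements.

According to the name, the insert carries two proline-to-alanine substitutions, P1339A and P1342A, and is a "dsRNAres" version, that is, recoded to escape a dsRNA directed against the endogenous transcript. The record additionally notes one silent change relative to the reference variant A sequence. Such a design is typically used for complementation experiments, in which endogenous XRN1 is depleted by RNAi and the tagged mutant is expressed in its place. The associated study concerns a direct DCP1–XRN1 interaction that couples mRNA decapping to 5' exonucleolytic decay. This suggests the mutations were made to probe that interaction, although the record does not state their effect.
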