Features (pLannotate 1.2.2; 9 found; start..end, strand, type, name):
     56..2565    +  promoter       Ac5 promoter: Drosophila melanogaster actin 5C promoter
   7013..7030    -  CDS            KA2 (fragment): first 150 residues of the mouse kainate receptor subunit 2 mediates targeting to the neuronal soma (Shemesh et al., 2017)
   7493..7534    +  CDS            V5 tag: epitope tag from simian virus 5
   7634..7768    -  polyA_signal   SV40 poly(A) signal: SV40 polyadenylation signal
   7791..7875    -  CDS            large T antigen (fragment): large T antigen from SV40 (simian virus 40)
   7876..8323    +  CDS            TcR (fragment): tetracycline efflux protein; tet; confers resistance to tetracycline
   8369..8957    -  rep_origin     ori: high-copy-number ColE1/pMB1/pBR322/pUC origin of replication
   9128..9988    -  CDS            AmpR: β-lactamase; bla; confers resistance to ampicillin, carbenicillin, and related antibiotics
   9989..10093   -  promoter       AmpR promoter: bla
>Addgene plasmid #147209 | pAc5.1A-DmXRN1-P1339AP1342A-dsRNAres-V5His6_P | addgene full sequence | sequence record 355858 | Addgene NGS Result
CTTCAAGAATTAATTCTATATTCTAAAAACACAAATGATACTTCTAAAAAAAAATCATGAATGGCATCAA
CTCTGAATCAAATCTTTGCAGATGCACCTACTTCTCATTTCCACTGTCACATCATTTTTCCAGATCTCGC
TGCCTGTTATGTGGCCCACAAACCAAGACACGTTTTATGGCCATTAAAGCTGGCTGATCGTCGCCAAACA
CCAAATACATAATGAATATGTACACATTCGAGAAAGAAGCGATCAAAGAAGCGTCTTCGGGCGGAGTAGG
AGAATGCGGAGGAGAAGGAGAACGAGCTGATCTAGTATCTCTCCACAATCCAATGCCAACTGACCAACTG
GCCATATTCGGAGCAATTTGAAGCCAATTTCCATCGCCTGGCGATCGCTCCATTCTTGGCTATATGTTTT
TCACCGTTACCCGGGGCCATTTTCAAAGACTCGTCGGCAAGATAAGATTGTGTCACTCGCTGTCTCTCTT
CATTTGTCGAAGAATGCTGAGGAATTTCGCGATGACGTCGGCGAGTATTTTGAAGAATGAGAATAATTTG
TATTTATACGAAAATCAGTTAGTGGAATTTTCTACAAAAACATGTTATCTATAGATAATTTTGTTGCAAA
ATATGTTGACTATGACAAAGATTGTATGTATATACCTTTAATGTATTCTCATTTTCTTATGTATTTATAA
TGGCAATGATGATACTGATGATATTTTAAGATGATGCCAGACCAAAAGGCTTGAATTTCTGCGTCTTTTG
CCGAACGCAGTGCATGTGCAATTGTTGTTTTTTGGAATATTCAATTTTCGGACTGTCCGCTTTGATTTCA
GTTTCTTGGCTTATTCAAAAAGCAAAGTAAAGCCAAAAAAGCGAGATGGCAATACCAAATGCGGCAAAAC
GGTAGTGGAAGGAAAGGGGTGCGGGGCAGCGGAAGGAAGGGTGGGGCGGGGCGTGGCGGGGTCTGTGGCT
GGGCGCGACGTCACCGACGTTGGAGCCACTCCTTTGACCATGTGTGCGTGTGTGTATTATTCGTGTCTCG
CCACTCGCCGGTTGTTTTTTTCTTTTTATGCTGCGCTCTCTCTAGCGCCATCTCGCTTACGCATGCTCAA
CGCACCGCATGTTGCCGTTTCCTTTTATGCGTCATTTTGGCTCGAAATAGGCAATTATTTAAACAAAGAT
TAGTCAACGAAAACGCTAAAATAAATAAGTCTACAATATGGTTACTTATTGCCATGTGTGTGCAGCCAAC
GATAGCAACAAAAGCAACAACACAGGTGGCTTTCCCTCTTTCACTTTTTGTTTGCAAGCCGCGTGCGAGC
AAGACGGCACGACCGGCAAACGCAATTACGCTGACAAAGAGCAGACGAAGTTTTGGCGAAAAACATCAAG
GCGCCTGATACGAATGCATTTGCAATAACAATTGCGATATTTAATATTGTTTATGAAGCTGTTTGACTTC
AAAACACACAAAAAAAAAAATAAAACAAATTATTTGAAAGAGAATTAGGAATCGGACGCTTATCGTTAGG
GTAACAACAAGAAATGCTTACTGAGTCACAGCCTCTGGAAAACTGCCGCAAGCCAGAGAGAGAGAGAAAA
AGAGGGAGAGCAGCTTAGACCGCATGTGCTTGTGTGTGAGGCGTCTCTCTCTTCGTCTCTGTTGCGCAAA
CGCATAGACTGCACTGAAAAAATCGATTACCTATTTTTTATGAATGAATATTTGCACTATTACTATTCAA
AACTATTAAGATAGCAATCACATTCAATAGCCAAATACTATACCACCTGAGCGATGCAACGAAATGATCA
ATTTGAGCAAAAATGCTGCATATTTAGGACGGCATCATTATAGAAATGCTTCTTGCTGTGTACTTTTCTC
TCGTCTGGCAGCTGTTTCGCCGTTATTGTTAAAACCGGCTTAAGTTAGGTGTGTTTTCTACGACTAGTGA
ATGCCCTACTAGAAGATGTGTGTTGCACAAAATGTCCCTGGAATAACCAATTTGAAGTGCAGATAGCAGT
AAACGTAAGCTAATATGAATATTATTTAACTGTAATGTTTTAATATCGCTGGACATTACTAATAAACCCA
CTATAAACACATGTACATATGTATGTTTTGGCATACAATGAGTAGTTGGGGAAAAAATGTGTAAAAGCAC
CGTGACCATCACAGCATAAAGATAACCAGCTGAAGTATCGAATATGAGTAACCCCCAAATTGAATCGCAT
GCCGCAACTGATAGGACCCATGGAAGTACACTCTTCATGGCGATATACAAGACACACACAAGCACGAACA
CCCAGTTGCGGAGGAAATTCTCCGTAAATGAAAACCCAATCGGCGAACAATTCATACCCATATATGGTAA
AAGTTTTGAACGCGACTTGAGAGCGGAGAGCATTGCGGCTGATAAGGTTTTAGCGCTAAGCGGGCTTTAT
AAAACGGGCTGCGGGACCAGTTTTCATATCACTACCGTTTGAGTTCTTGTGCTGTGTGGATACTCCTCCC
GACACAAAGCCGCTCCATCAGCCAGCAGTCGTCTAATCCAGAGACCCCGGATCGGGGTACCTACTAGTCC
AGTGTGGTGGAATTCTGCAGATATCCAGCACAGTGGCGGCCGCCCAACATGGGTGTACCGAAATTTTTCC
GATATATATCGGAACGCTACCCCTGTCTGTCGGAGCTGGCCCGTGAACATTGTATTCCGGAATTTGATAA
CCTGTATCTGGATATGAATGGAATCGTGCATAATTGTAGCCACCCCGATGATAATAATATTCATTTCCAT
CTTGAAGAAGAACAAATCTTTCAAGAGATATTTAATTATGTTGATAAACTTTTTTATCTAATTAAACCCC
AACGGCTGTTTTTTCTGAGCGTAGATGGCGTCGCCCCGCGCGCGAAAATGAATCAACAACGATCGCGCCG
TTTTCGCACCGCCCGGGAAGCCGAACAACAAGAAGCGAAAGCCGCGCAACGCGGGGAACTGCGCGAACAT
GAACGGTTTGATAGTAATTGTATCACCCCCGGGACGGAGTTTATGGTCCGCCTCCAAGAAGGCCTCCGAG
CGTTCCTGAAGACCAAAATCAGCACCGACCCACTCTGGCAACGCTGTACGGTCATTCTGAGCGGACAAGA
AGCCCCGGGAGAAGGAGAACATAAAATTATGGATTATATCCGCTATATGAAAACCCAACCCGATTACGAC
CCGAACACGCGGCATTGTCTCTATGGATTGGATGCGGACTTGATAATCCTCGGACTGTGTACGCATGAAC
TCCATTTTGTCGTCCTCCGAGAAGAAGTGAAATTTGGCCGAAATGTGAAACGGACGTCAGTCGAAGAAAC
CCGATTTTTTCTCCTCCATCTCGGCCTCCTGCGCGAGTACCTCGAGCTGGAGTTCGACGCCCTGAGAACA
GACGAGCACAAATTGGACATTGCGCAGCTTATCGACGACTGGGTGCTGATGGGCTTTTTGGTCGGCAACG
ACTTCATTCCCCACCTGCCGTGCCTGCACATTTCATCAAATGCACTGCCGCTGCTCTACCGCACCTACAT
CGGCATTTACCCGACCCTCGGCGGCAACATCAACGAGAACGGCAAGCTCAACCTGCGCCGCTTGCAGATT
TTCATATCGGCCCTCACCGAGGTGGAGCTGGATCACTTCAAGGAGCACGCCGACGACTTGAAGTACATGA
ACAACAAATCAGAGGCGTTCGACATGGACGTCGGCGAGATCACCGAGTCTCAAAACCTCGACTCCGATCT
CGGAGCCCTCATCAACAAGAGCATGCTGCTCTACGATGACGACAGCGAGGAGGACTGCTCCGACGAGAAC
GCGGTTCTTCTGAAGGAGTTCCAGAACTACAAGCGAAACTTCTACCGCAACAAGTTCAAGCGTGATCCGA
ATGATGAACTGATCGAGGAACTGTGCCACCACTACGTCAATGCGCTGCAGTGGGTGCTCGACTACTACTA
CCGTGGCGTGCAGTCCTGGGACTGGTACTATCCCTTCCACTACACTCCATTCATCAGCGACCTCAAGAAC
ATCGAGCAGGTGGAGATCGCCTTCCACATGGGCACGCCCTTTCTGCCATTCCAGCAGCTTCTGGCGGTAC
TGCCGGCGGCCAGTGCAAAGCTTCTCCCTGTCGCCTACCACGACCTCATGCTGCTGCCGACCAGCCCGCT
GGCCGAGTTCTATCCACTGGAGTTCGAGAGCGACCTCAATGGCAAGAAACACGATTGGGAGGCGGTTGTG
CTGATACCCTTCATCGATGAGGGTCGGCTGCTGGCCGCTATGCTGCCATGCGAGGCTCAGCTGTCGCTGG
AGGAGCGCGAACGCAACCGACACGGTCCCATGTATGTGTACAAATACAGTACGGTGGCGCAGGGTCCCAT
GCCAGCGTATCCACCGCTGAGGGCTCTTCCCGTGCTCTACTGCACGGAGGTGGCCAAGTGGTCGCACGAA
ATCGCAGTCAATCTGCCGTACAGCGTGTGCATCGAGCTACCAAATGCGGCGAGAACCGTTTTCTTCCCGG
GATTTCCCACCATGCAGCATCTGCCCTTCGATTTCGAGCTGCGCAACGACCGCGTCAAGGTGTTCGAACA
GGTCAGTCGCAACCAGAACATTGTGCTAAAACCACGCAAGCGCCAGCTGGAGGACACACTGACGGCGGTG
GCCTCCCAGTACCTCGGGAAGGTGATCCACGTCGGCTGGCCGCATCTCGTCAAGGCGATAGTGGTGCGCG
TGGCCACGCGAGATCAGCGCGTCGACAGCGAGGGAATCACGCTAAACGATTCGCGGCGTTTCGACTCGGA
ATGCAAGGCACTGCAGGAACACTTTATCAATCGTATGGGAATACAGTTTGCCAACTATGATGTGCTCGTC
TATGTGCGCACCTTTGCCGGCAATTCGACGGAGTTCCGCGACAAGGGGGCATTGATGGTGCGCGACTCGT
GGAGCAGCTCCGTCACCGGCTATCCAGCCCAGGGCGTGGTGGCCGATCTGACTGTGTGGGAAAGAATGCG
CAAGAATTTCCTCAACGTGGAGCACTACTTCCCCGTTGGCAGCACGATCTTCTTGATCACGGATCCGTAT
TACGGCAGCGAGGGAACTGTGCAGGACCCACGGCTGGCCTACACCAACGGCCGGATTCAAGTCAGCATCA
TGGTGCGACCGGAACCGAAAGTAAATGCGGCACGTCAGCTGCAGGAAGAGCGGGACCGGGACTATCTGAG
CACCTTCCAGGTCTGCAACTTGCTCCGAATCAGTGGCCGCACCCTGGGACGCCTAAGTGGCACCGTGTGG
GTGGTGCTCGGTCCGCGGCGTCAGAAGATGGAAAACGTGACCAAGCACAACATTGGCCTGCAGCTCAAGT
ATCCGCGGCAGAACGAGGAGCGTGCCGGATACTGCTTCCGCACGAACAACCAGTGGTACTACTCCAGCCT
GGCCGTGGATCTGATGCGTAACTATTGCCAGCGTTACCCAGACGTTATCGACTTCTTTGGCGACTCCAAC
GATCGCGCCGAGTTCGTATTCGAACAGGACGTGTTCCCCAATGCGGTTGGCCATCGCCGCGTCGAGGAAC
TGGCCAACTGGGTGCGCCAGCAGCCGCACATGAAAGTGGAGCGCATCTCTTGCGGCTCCAAGACGGTCTG
CCGCGAGACCATCGAACTGCTGATAGCCGCCGTCGACGACCTGCGCTCACTGCCCGTCAAGCACGTTAAA
CTGCAGGTGAAGCCGCACTTGCTCATCAAGCCCAATGTCACACTGCCAGATGTCTACCGATCAAAGCGCC
CGGTGCGTCTCTTCGATCGCGTCGTAATCGTACGCACCATTTACATGGTGCCCGTGGGCACTAAGGGCAC
CGTGATTGGCATTCATCCCGTTACGGACCCCAACCCGGTCCGCCTGGAGTGCGTCCATGCTGTCGACACG
TTCTGCAAGGTGCTGTTCGACAGCCCCGTTCCGAACTGCAACAACATCCATGGCATCGCCGAAGACCGAG
TTTACAAGGTGCCCGAAATTGCCCTGGTGATCATCAAGACGGATGAGGAAGGAAAGAAGCAGAACGACTG
CGAACTGCCGGTGAGGGATCCTCAGCCGAACCAGGCACAGGACGAGCCAGTCCGCGCGACCAGCAGTCGC
TATGTGACCGCCGCAGGGTCCACCTCGGTCCCGATCACGATGAAGACCCAAATTAGCGACGAATTCGTCA
AGACGCGTAGCGATCCGATAGCCCGTACGGATTCGTACAAGCCATCGTCGGAGCCAAAACCGGTGCCGGT
GCCGGAGCAGATTACCAACTGGCGGGAACGCGTCAGTACGCCAACAAACAAACCGCAGCCTGCGCCAAAT
AATTGGCGCATAAATCGGTCTTCATCACGTCAACAGGGCGGTAGTATTTTTGTTGCTCCGCCCACAAAAA
CTCCTGATGCAGCTGCAAGCACTGCTTCCACTGCATTCACCGCAGCCTCGTCCGCAACGCTGACTCCTCT
GGATCAGACCTTGGCGCTCATGTCGGTTTTGGGCGTGGGTGAGGACCAGAGCTCGCCGCCACTCCAGGAG
GCGGTGCAGCAGCAACGTCCGCCACTACTTCAACAGCAAAGAGCTCCGTTTCCCGGACAAATGCCCAATC
TAGCCAAGCCAGCGCTCTTCTGGCAGCAAGAGGCGCAGAAGCAGGAGGCGCTGCAGCAGGAGGCGCAGCA
GCAGGAGGCGCAGAAGAAGCAGCAGCAGGCGCATGCGCAAATGGAGCCTGAACGTATCAATAGCCAGCAT
TTCTACAGAAGCGGCCAGACAGGAGCGGCGTTGAATCAGCCGCCATTGGGTGCTCCATCAAAAAGGCAGT
GGCATGAGTGGGTGCACCCGCGCATGCAGCACGCCAACGCATTCCACGCTGGCGTCAACAATGGATATCA
GATGCGTCCCAAAAAGAATATAGCTGCGCAGAGCACCTTTAACAACAACGTGCACATGCACCTCCAGCAA
CCATATTACCCGAATCAGCAGCAGCAGCAGCAGCAGCAGCAGCCACTCCAGCTGACGGAGATCAACAATG
CGCCACCGCGATACTCAACGATCCAAGATTTTGTGCCCATACAGGCGTACCGTCCCAAGAAATTAAATCG
CGTCCAACCAGCCGGTCGTCAGGACGTCGATGCCACCAAGAATCCTAGTCGTTCGCCTGTGTTGCAGCAA
CCGACGAACGAGACTATAGACACAAAGGCCAGTTCTAGTCTTCCGGTACAATCAGCAGGCGAACAGGTGA
TTGGACTGATGCAAACGCTTGAAATTAAGCCGGCTGCGTCGCAGTCCGAATCTGATGGGGTCTCAACAGG
CAGTGCGAACGCGCCCACAGCAACGACATCATCCCAGGCGGTCAACCGAAGGAAGCATCGAGTGCCTCGC
ATCGGAGCCAAGTTCGACTTGGAATACATACTGCCCGACTCCCCGCATCCAACTTCTAGAGGGCCCTTCG
AAGGTAAGCCTATCCCTAACCCTCTCCTCGGTCTCGATTCTACGCGTACCGGTCATCATCACCATCACCA
TTGAGTTTAAACCCGCTGATCAGCCTCGACTGTGCCTTCTAAGGCCTGAGCTCGCTGATCAGCCTCGATC
GAGGATCCAGACATGATAAGATACATTGATGAGTTTGGACAAACCACAACTAGAATGCAGTGAAAAAAAT
GCTTTATTTGTGAAATTTGTGATGCTATTGCTTTATTTGTAACCATTATAAGCTGCAATAAACAAGTTAA
CAACAACAATTGCATTCATTTTATGTTTCAGGTTCAGGGGGAGGTGTGGGAGGTTTTTTAAAGCAAGTAA
AACCTCTACAAATGTGGTATGGCTGATTATGATCAGTCGACCGATGCCCTTGAGAGCCTTCAACCCAGTC
AGCTCCTTCCGGTGGGCGCGGGGCATGACTATCGTCGCCGCACTTATGACTGTCTTCTTTATCATGCAAC
TCGTAGGACAGGTGCCGGCAGCGCTCTGGGTCATTTTCGGCGAGGACCGCTTTCGCTGGAGCGCGACGAT
GATCGGCCTGTCGCTTGCGGTATTCGGAATCTTGCACGCCCTCGCTCAAGCCTTCGTCACTGGTCCCGCC
ACCAAACGTTTCGGCGAGAAGCAGGCCATTATCGCCGGCATGGCGGCCGACGCGCTGGGCTACGTCTTGC
TGGCGTTCGCGACGCGAGGCTGGATGGCCTTCCCCATTATGATTCTTCTCGCTTCCGGCGGCATCGGGAT
GCCCGCGTTGCAGGCCATGCTGTCCAGGCAGGTAGATGACGACCATCAGGGACAGCTTCAAGGCCAGCAA
AAGGCCAGGAACCGTAAAAAGGCCGCGTTGCTGGCGTTTTTCCATAGGCTCCGCCCCCCTGACGAGCATC
ACAAAAATCGACGCTCAAGTCAGAGGTGGCGAAACCCGACAGGACTATAAAGATACCAGGCGTTTCCCCC
TGGAAGCTCCCTCGTGCGCTCTCCTGTTCCGACCCTGCCGCTTACCGGATACCTGTCCGCCTTTCTCCCT
TCGGGAAGCGTGGCGCTTTCTCATAGCTCACGCTGTAGGTATCTCAGTTCGGTGTAGGTCGTTCGCTCCA
AGCTGGGCTGTGTGCACGAACCCCCCGTTCAGCCCGACCGCTGCGCCTTATCCGGTAACTATCGTCTTGA
GTCCAACCCGGTAAGACACGACTTATCGCCACTGGCAGCAGCCACTGGTAACAGGATTAGCAGAGCGAGG
TATGTAGGCGGTGCTACAGAGTTCTTGAAGTGGTGGCCTAACTACGGCTACACTAGAAGGACAGTATTTG
GTATCTGCGCTCTGCTGAAGCCAGTTACCTTCGGAAAAAGAGTTGGTAGCTCTTGATCCGGCAAACAAAC
CACCGCTGGTAGCGGTGGTTTTTTTGTTTGCAAGCAGCAGATTACGCGCAGAAAAAAAGGATCTCAAGAA
GATCCTTTGATCTTTTCTACGGGGTCTGACGCTCAGTGGAACGAAAACTCACGTTAAGGGATTTTGGTCA
TGAGATTATCAAAAAGGATCTTCACCTAGATCCTTTTAAATTAAAAATGAAGTTTTAAATCAATCTAAAG
TATATATGAGTAAACTTGGTCTGACAGTTACCAATGCTTAATCAGTGAGGCACCTATCTCAGCGATCTGT
CTATTTCGTTCATCCATAGTTGCCTGACTCCCCGTCGTGTAGATAACTACGATACGGGAGGGCTTACCAT
CTGGCCCCAGTGCTGCAATGATACCGCGAGACCCACGCTCACCGGCTCCAGATTTATCAGCAATAAACCA
GCCAGCCGGAAGGGCCGAGCGCAGAAGTGGTCCTGCAACTTTATCCGCCTCCATCCAGTCTATTAATTGT
TGCCGGGAAGCTAGAGTAAGTAGTTCGCCAGTTAATAGTTTGCGCAACGTTGTTGCCATTGCTGCAGGCA
TCGTGGTGTCACGCTCGTCGTTTGGTATGGCTTCATTCAGCTCCGGTTCCCAACGATCAAGGCGAGTTAC
ATGATCCCCCATGTTGTGCAAAAAAGCGGTTAGCTCCTTCGGTCCTCCGATCGTTGTCAGAAGTAAGTTG
GCCGCAGTGTTATCACTCATGGTTATGGCAGCACTGCATAATTCTCTTACTGTCATGCCATCCGTAAGAT
GCTTTTCTGTGACTGGTGAGTACTCAACCAAGTCATTCTGAGAATAGTGTATGCGGCGACCGAGTTGCTC
TTGCCCGGCGTCAACACGGGATAATACCGCGCCACATAGCAGAACTTTAAAAGTGCTCATCATTGGAAAA
CGTTCTTCGGGGCGAAAACTCTCAAGGATCTTACCGCTGTTGAGATCCAGTTCGATGTAACCCACTCGTG
CACCCAACTGATCTTCAGCATCTTTTACTTTCACCAGCGTTTCTGGGTGAGCAAAAACAGGAAGGCAAAA
TGCCGCAAAAAAGGGAATAAGGGCGACACGGAAATGTTGAATACTCATACTCTTCCTTTTTCAATATTAT
TGAAGCATTTATCAGGGTTATTGTCTCATGAGCGGATACATATTTGAATGTATTTAGAAAAATAAACAAA
TAGGGGTTCCGCGCACATTTCCCCGAAAAGTGCCACCTGACGTCTAAGAAACCATTATTATCATGACATT
AACCTATAAAAATAGGCGTATCACGAGGCCCTTTCGT
